Addgene plasmid #13706: pOZ-N 16 E7
Depositing lab: Karl Munger. Depositing organization: Brigham and Women's Hospital. Publication: Association of the human papillomavirus type 16 E7 oncoprotein with the 600-kDa retinoblastoma protein-associated factor, p600. Huh KW, DeMasi J, Ogawa H, Nakatani Y, Howley PM, Munger K. Proc Natl Acad Sci U S A. 2005 Aug 9. 102(32):11492-7. 10.1073/pnas.0505337102 PubMed 16061792.
Backbone
  Vector backbone: pOZ-N
  Backbone size w/o insert (bp): 8000
  Vector type: Mammalian Expression
  Selectable markers: IL-2 receptor
Growth in bacteria
  Bacterial resistance: Ampicillin, 100 μg/mL
  Growth temperature: 37°C
  Growth strain: DH5alpha
  Copy number: Low Copy
Gene/Insert
  Gene/Insert name: HPV 16 E7
  Species: H. sapiens (human)
  Insert size (bp): 300
  GenBank ID: AY089955
  Entrez Gene: E7 (a.k.a. HpV16gp2)
  Tag / fusion protein: FLAG (N terminal on backbone); HA (N terminal on backbone)
  Cloning method: Restriction Enzyme; 5′ cloning site XhoI (not destroyed); 3′ cloning site NotI (not destroyed)
  Sequencing primers: 5′ CACGTGAAGGCTGCCGACCCC
Terms and licenses: Academic/Nonprofit Terms; Industry Terms: Not Available to Industry
How to cite: pOZ-N 16 E7 was a gift from Karl Munger (Addgene plasmid # 13706 ; http://n2t.net/addgene:13706 ; RRID:Addgene_13706)
