[The description below was written by a language model from this plasmid's Addgene catalogue record.]
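Description:
pOZ-N 16 E7 is a mammalian expression plasmid built on the pOZ-N backbone (about 8 kb without insert) that carries the E7 oncoprotein gene of human papillomavirus type 16 as an insert of roughly 300 bp. The record lists the insert species as human, although the gene itself is viral, from a virus that infects humans. The E7 coding sequence was placed between XhoI and NotI sites, both of which remain intact, so that it is fused in frame to FLAG and HA epitope tags supplied by the backbone at the N terminus. In bacteria the plasmid is maintained under ampicillin selection and is recorded as low copy. The origin of replication, the promoter driving E7 expression and any viral or other regulatory elements in the backbone are not stated in the record, and no feature table is available to confirm them.

The selectable marker for mammalian cells is listed as the IL-2 receptor. Unlike a drug-resistance gene, this is a cell-surface marker, which allows cells that have taken up and express the construct to be identified or enriched on the basis of surface receptor display. The tandem FLAG and HA tags allow two sequential affinity purification steps, an approach suited to isolating a tagged protein with its cellular binding partners at high purity. This matches the associated publication, which reports the association of HPV16 E7 with p600, a 600-kDa retinoblastoma protein-associated factor. The construct is therefore suited to expressing epitope-tagged E7 in mammalian cells for detection, immunoprecipitation and the study of its host protein interactions.
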