>Addgene plasmid #13706 | pOZ-N 16 E7 | addgene partial sequence | sequence record 20023 | 13706 with pBMN5'
CATCCTCCTAGACTGCCAGATTCTTCCGCTCGATGAACCATGGACTACGAGGACGACGATGACAAGCTCG
ATGGAGGATACCCCTACGACGTGCCCGACTACGCCGGAGGACTCGAGGCACCAGCAATGCATGGAGATAC
ACCTACATTGCATGAATATATGTTAGATTTGCAACCAGAGACAACTGATCTCTACTGTTATGAGCAATTA
AATGACAGCTCACAGGAGGAGGATGAAATAGATGGTCCAGCTGGACAAGCAGAACCGGACAGAGCCCATT
ACAATATTGTAACCTTTTGTTGCAAGTGTGACTCTACGCTTCGGTTGTGCGTACAAAGCACACACGTAGA
CATTCGTACTTTGGAAGACCTGTTAATGGGCACACTAGGAATTGTGTGCCCCATCTGTTCTCAGAAACCA
TAAGCGGCCGCATCGAGAGATCCGGGAGACACAACGGTTTCCCTCTAGCGGGATCAATTCCGCCCCCCCC
CCTAACGTTACTGGCCGAAGCCGCTTGGAATAAGGCCGGTGTGCGTTTGTCTATATGTTATTTTCCACCA
TATTGCCGTCTTTTGGCAATGTGAGGGCCCGGAGACCTGGCCCTGTCTTCTTGACAAGCATTCCTAGGAG
TCTTTCCCCTCTCGCCAA
